Addgene plasmid #199060: pGLDV_17 [380G]
Purpose: (Empty Backbone) Level 0 storage vector with sfGFP dropout for Level 0 parts
Depositing lab: Charlie Gilbert & Nili Ostrov & Cultivarium Tools. Depositing organization: Cultivarium, Convergent Research. Publication: A scalable framework for high-throughput identification of functional origins of replication in non-model bacteria. Gilbert C, Brumwell SL, Crits-Christoph A, Kang SC, Martin-Moldes Z, Alsharif W, Esmurria A, Nguyen M-A, Lee HH, Ostrov N. bioRxiv 2023.05.19.541510 10.1101/2023.05.19.541510.
Backbone
  Vector backbone: n/a
  Vector type: Synthetic Biology
Growth in bacteria
  Bacterial resistance: Chloramphenicol, 25 μg/mL
  Growth temperature: 37°C
  Growth strain: E. coli Zymo 10B
  Growth instructions: Supplement LB growth medium with 2% glucose (w/v)
  Copy number: High Copy
Gene/Insert
  Gene/Insert name: None
Resource information
  A portion of this plasmid was derived from a plasmid made by: Jim Haseloff (Pollak et al. 2018 https://doi.org/10.1111/nph.15625)
Terms and licenses: Academic/Nonprofit Terms; Industry Terms: Not Available to Industry
Depositor comments: For standard propagation, supplement LB growth medium with 2% glucose (w/v) to repress sfYFP dropout expression, otherwise escape mutants may arise.
How to cite: pGLDV_17 [380G] was a gift from Charlie Gilbert & Nili Ostrov & Cultivarium Tools (Addgene plasmid # 199060 ; http://n2t.net/addgene:199060 ; RRID:Addgene_199060)
