[The description below was written by a language model from this plasmid's Addgene catalogue record and pLannotate feature annotations shown in this document.]
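Description:
pGLDV_17 [380G] is a small (about 3.2 kb) empty-backbone synthetic biology vector intended as a Level 0 storage plasmid, meaning it receives and archives individual basic DNA parts for hierarchical modular assembly. Part of it derives from an earlier published plasmid toolkit, although the record lists no named backbone. It is propagated in E. coli from a high-copy ColE1/pUC-type origin. Selection is with chloramphenicol, provided by a cat (chloramphenicol acetyltransferase) gene driven by its native cat promoter and followed by a phage lambda t0 terminator.

There is no insert. The cloning position is instead occupied by a superfolder GFP dropout cassette, so colonies retaining the parent vector fluoresce, while clones in which a Level 0 part has replaced the cassette are non-fluorescent and can be picked visually. The feature table annotates only the sfGFP coding sequence. It does not identify the promoter driving it, the terminator, or the restriction sites and overhangs used to exchange the cassette, so these details cannot be stated from the record. A short lacZα fragment near the cat promoter appears to be a remnant of earlier vector sequence rather than a functional element.

The depositor notes that reporter expression is repressed by glucose, because unrepressed expression can favour escape mutants. That comment calls the dropout sfYFP, whereas the purpose field and sequence annotation both indicate sfGFP. The vector belongs to a toolkit built for high-throughput identification of functional origins of replication in non-model bacteria, where it serves as the entry point for storing parts before higher-level assembly.
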