Features (pLannotate 1.2.2; 6 found; start..end, strand, type, name):
    255..968     +  CDS            superfolder GFP: GFP variant that folds robustly even when fused to poorly folded proteins (Pédelacq et al., 2006)
   1396..1984    -  rep_origin     ori: high-copy-number ColE1/pMB1/pBR322/pUC origin of replication
   2117..2211    -  terminator     lambda t0 terminator: transcription terminator from phage lambda
   2235..2891    -  CDS            cat: CAT_ECOLX - Experimental evidence at protein level: Swiss-Prot protein existence level 1. This enzyme is an effector of chloramphenicol resistance in bacteria. From Escherichia coli. This protein is used as a marker in many commonly used cloning vectors, such as pACYC184.
   2892..2994    -  promoter       cat promoter: promoter of the E. coli cat gene encoding chloramphenicol acetyltransferase
   3069..3112    -  CDS            lacZα (fragment): LacZα fragment of β-galactosidase; lacZ fragment
>Addgene plasmid #199060 | pGLDV_17 [380G] | addgene full sequence | sequence record 397961 | Addgene NGS Result
TAGCGTGCGAACAGCACGCTATTGTTGTATCATTACTCGCATCCATTCTCAGGCTGTCTCGTCTCGTCTC
CGAGGTCTCCAGAAGAGCGAAAGTGAAACGTGATTTCATGCGTCATTTTGAACATTTTGTAAATCTTATT
TAATAATGTGTGCGGCAATTCACATTTAATTTATGAATGTTTTCTTAACATCGCGGCAACTCAAGAAACG
GCAGGTTCGGATCTTAGCTACTAGAGAAAGAGGAGAAATACTAGATGCGTAAAGGCGAAGAACTGTTCAC
TGGTGTCGTCCCTATTCTGGTGGAACTGGATGGTGATGTCAACGGTCATAAGTTTTCCGTGCGTGGCGAG
GGTGAAGGTGACGCAACTAATGGTAAACTGACGCTGAAGTTCATCTGTACTACTGGTAAACTGCCGGTTC
CTTGGCCGACTCTGGTAACGACGCTGACTTATGGTGTTCAGTGCTTTGCTCGTTATCCGGACCATATGAA
GCAGCATGACTTCTTCAAGTCCGCCATGCCGGAAGGCTATGTGCAGGAACGCACGATTTCCTTTAAGGAT
GACGGCACGTACAAAACGCGTGCGGAAGTGAAATTTGAAGGCGATACCCTGGTAAACCGCATTGAGCTGA
AAGGCATTGACTTTAAAGAGGACGGCAATATCCTGGGCCATAAGCTGGAATACAATTTTAACAGCCACAA
TGTTTACATCACCGCCGATAAACAAAAAAATGGCATTAAAGCGAATTTTAAAATTCGCCACAACGTGGAG
GATGGCAGCGTGCAGCTGGCTGATCACTACCAGCAAAACACTCCAATCGGTGATGGTCCTGTTCTGCTGC
CAGACAATCACTATCTGAGCACGCAAAGCGTTCTGTCTAAAGATCCGAACGAGAAACGCGATCATATGGT
TCTGCTGGAGTTCGTAACCGCAGCGGGCATCACGCATGGTATGGATGAACTGTACAAATGATTCAGCCAA
AAAACTTAAGACCGCCGGTCTTGTCCACTACCTTGCAGTAATGCGGTGGACAGGATCGGCGGTTTTCTTT
TCTCTTCTCAAGCTCTTCACGAGACCACCCCAGGATACATAGATTACCACAACTCCGAGCCCTTCCACCT
AGCGTGCTAACCACGCACGCTATTGTTGTATAGGCTAGGTGGAGGCTCAGTGATGATAAGTCTGCGATGG
TGGATGCATGTGTCATGGTCATAGCTGTTTCCTGTGTGAAATTGTTATCCGCTCAGAGGGCACAATCCTA
TTCCGCGCTATCCGACAATCTCCAAGACATTAGGTGGAGTTCAGTTCGGCGTATGGCATATGTCGCTGGA
AAGAACATGTGAGCAAAAGGCCAGCAAAAGGCCAGGAACCGTAAAAAGGCCGCGTTGCTGGCGTTTTTCC
ATAGGCTCCGCCCCCCTGACGAGCATCACAAAAATCGACGCTCAAGTCAGAGGTGGCGAAACCCGACAGG
ACTATAAAGATACCAGGCGTTTCCCCCTGGAAGCTCCCTCGTGCGCTCTCCTGTTCCGACCCTGCCGCTT
ACCGGATACCTGTCCGCCTTTCTCCCTTCGGGAAGCGTGGCGCTTTCTCATAGCTCACGCTGTAGGTATC
TCAGTTCGGTGTAGGTCGTTCGCTCCAAGCTGGGCTGTGTGCACGAACCCCCCGTTCAGCCCGACCGCTG
CGCCTTATCCGGTAACTATCGTCTTGAGTCCAACCCGGTAAGACACGACTTATCGCCACTGGCAGCAGCC
ACTGGTAACAGGATTAGCAGAGCGAGGTATGTAGGCGGTGCTACAGAGTTCTTGAAGTGGTGGCCTAACT
ACGGCTACACTAGAAGAACAGTATTTGGTATCTGCGCTCTGCTGAAGCCAGTTACCTTCGGAAAAAGAGT
TGGTAGCTCTTGATCCGGCAAACAAACCACCGCTGGTAGCGGTGGTTTTTTTGTTTGCAAGCAGCAGATT
ACGCGCAGAAAAAAAGGATCTCAAGAAGATCCTTTGATCTTTTCTACGGGGTCTGACGCTCTATTCAACA
AAGCCGCCGTCCCGTCAAGTCAGCGTAAATGGGTAGGGGGCTTCAAATCGTCCCCCCATACGATATAAGT
TGTTACTAGTGCTTGGATTCTCACCAATAAAAAACGCCCGGCGGCAACCGAGCGTTCTGAACAAATCCAG
ATGGAGTTCTGAGGTCATTACTGGATCTATCAACAGGAGTCCAAGCGAGCTCGATATCAAATTACGCCCC
GCCCTGCCACTCATCGCAGTACTGTTGTAATTCATTAAGCATTCTGCCGACATGGAAGCCATCACAAACG
GCATGATGAACCTGAATCGCCAGCGGCATCAGCACCTTGTCGCCTTGCGTATAATATTTGCCCATGGTGA
AAACGGGGGCGAAGAAGTTGTCCATATTGGCCACGTTTAAATCAAAACTGGTGAAACTCACCCAGGGATT
GGCTGAGACGAAAAACATATTCTCAATAAACCCTTTAGGGAAATAGGCCAGGTTTTCACCGTAACACGCC
ACATCTTGCGAATATATGTGTAGAAACTGCCGGAAATCGTCGTGGTATTCACTCCAGAGCGATGAAAACG
TTTCAGTTTGCTCATGGAAAACGGTGTAACAAGGGTGAACACTATCCCATATCACCAGCTCACCGTCTTT
CATTGCCATACGAAATTCCGGATGAGCATTCATCAGGCGGGCAAGAATGTGAATAAAGGCCGGATAAAAC
TTGTGCTTATTTTTCTTTACGGTCTTTAAAAAGGCCGTAATATCCAGCTGAACGGTCTGGTTATAGGTAC
ATTGAGCAACTGACTGAAATGCCTCAAAATGTTCTTTACGATGCCATTGGGATATATCAACGGTGGTATA
TCCAGTGATTTTTTTCTCCATTTTAGCTTCCTTAGCTCCTGAAAATCTCGATAACTCAAAAAATACGCCC
GGTAGTGATCTTATTTCATTATGGTGAAAGTTGGAACCTCTTACGTGCCGATCAACGTCTCATTGATACC
TGAAACAAAACCCATCGTACGGCCAAGGAAGTCTCCAATAACTGTGATCCACCACAAGCGCCAGGGTTTT
CCCAGTCACGACGTTGTAAAACGACGGCCAGTCATGCATAATCCGCACGCATCTGGAATAAGGAAGTGCC
ATTCCGCCTGACCT
